Addgene plasmid #55025: mCherry-Dectin1A-C-10
Purpose: Localization: Membrane, Excitation: 587, Emission: 610
Depositing lab: Michael Davidson. Depositing organization: Florida State University, Tallahassee.
Backbone
  Vector backbone: mCherry-C1
  Backbone size w/o insert (bp): 4750
  Vector type: Mammalian Expression
  Selectable markers: Neomycin (select with G418)
Growth in bacteria
  Bacterial resistance: Kanamycin, 50 μg/mL
  Growth temperature: 37°C
  Growth strain: DH5alpha
  Copy number: High Copy
Gene/Insert
  Gene/Insert name: Dectin1A (alt name: NP_922938.1)
  Species: H. sapiens (human)
  Entrez Gene: CLEC7A (a.k.a. BGR, CANDF4, CD369, CLECSF12, DECTIN1, SCARE2)
  Promoter: CMV
  Tag / fusion protein: mCherry (N terminal on backbone)
  Cloning method: Unknown
  Sequencing primers: 5′ CMV-F; 3′ SV40pA-R
Terms and licenses: Academic/Nonprofit Terms; Industry Terms: Not Available to Industry
Depositor comments: . Excitation = 587; Emission = 610
How to cite: mCherry-Dectin1A-C-10 was a gift from Michael Davidson (Addgene plasmid # 55025 ; http://n2t.net/addgene:55025 ; RRID:Addgene_55025)
