[The description below was written by a language model from this plasmid's Addgene catalogue record.]
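Description:
mCherry-Dectin1A-C-10 is a mammalian expression plasmid built on the mCherry-C1 backbone (about 4.75 kb without insert), a fluorescent-protein fusion vector in which the gene of interest is placed downstream of the mCherry coding sequence. It is maintained in E. coli as a high-copy plasmid under kanamycin selection, and it carries a neomycin resistance marker so that transfected mammalian cells can be selected with G418. No feature table accompanies the record, so the origins of replication and the exact layout of the resistance cassette are not stated. The use of an SV40 polyA reverse sequencing primer suggests that the expression unit ends in an SV40 polyadenylation signal.

The insert is human Dectin-1 isoform A, the product of the CLEC7A gene (also known as CD369 or CLECSF12), a C-type lectin receptor known as a pattern-recognition receptor for fungal beta-glucans. Transcription is driven by the CMV promoter, which gives strong constitutive expression in most mammalian cell lines. mCherry is supplied by the backbone and fused to the N-terminus of Dectin-1A. The "C-10" in the name probably refers to the C-type vector and a linker between the two parts, but the record does not define this. The cloning method is listed as unknown.

The stated purpose is fluorescent labelling of the membrane. The fusion serves as a red localisation marker (excitation 587 nm, emission 610 nm) for visualising Dectin-1A at the membrane by fluorescence microscopy in transfected cells.
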