>Addgene plasmid #55025 | mCherry-Dectin1A-C-10 | depositor partial sequence | sequence record 85409 | insert sequence
GCGCTACCGGTCGCCACCATGGTGAGCAAGGGCGAGGAGGATAACATGGCCATCATCAAGGAGTTCATGC
GCTTCAAGGTGCACATGGAGGGCTCCGTGAACGGCCACGAGTTCGAGATCGAGGGCGAGGGCGAGGGCCG
CCCCTACGAGGGCACCCAGACCGCCAAGCTGAAGGTGACCAAGGGTGGCCCCCTGCCCTTCGCCTGGGAC
ATCCTGTCCCCTCAGTTCATGTACGGCTCCAAGGCCTACGTGAAGCACCCCGCCGACATCCCCGACTACT
TGAAGCTGTCCTTCCCCGAGGGCTTCAAGTGGGAGCGCGTGATGAACTTCGAGGACGGCGGCGTGGTGAC
CGTGACCCAGGACTCCTCCCTGCAGGACGGCGAGTTCATCTACAAGGTGAAGCTGCGCGGCACCAACTTC
CCCTCCGACGGCCCCGTAATGCAGAAGAAGACCATGGGCTGGGAGGCCTCCTCCGAGCGGATGTACCCCG
AGGACGGCGCCCTGAAGGGCGAGATCAAGCAGAGGCTGAAGCTGAAGGACGGCGGCCACTACGACGCTGA
GGTCAAGACCACCTACAAGGCCAAGAAGCCCGTGCAGCTGCCCGGCGCCTACAACGTCAACATCAAGTTG
GACATCACCTCCCACAACGAGGACTACACCATCGTGGAACAGTACGAACGCGCCGAGGGCCGCCACTCCA
CCGGCGGCATGGACGAGCTGTACAAGTCCGGACTCAGATCTGGCAGCAGTGGAGGTGAATATCATCCTGA
TTTAGAAAATTTGGATGAAGATGGATATACTCAATTACACTTCGACTCTCAAAGCAATACCAGGATAGCT
GTTGTTTCAGAGAAAGGATCGTGTGCTGCATCTCCTCCTTGGCGCCTCATTGCTGTAATTTTGGGAATCC
TATGCTTGGTAATACTGGTGATAGCTGTGGTCCTGGGTACCATGGCTATTTGGAGATCCAATTCAGGAAG
CAACACATTGGAGAATGGCTACTTTCTATCAAGAAATAAAGAGAACCACAGTCAACCCACACAATCATCT
TTAGAAGACAGTGTGACTCCTACCAAAGCTGTCAAAACCACAGGGGTTCTTTCCAGCCCTTGTCCTCCTA
ATTGGATTATATATGAGAAGAGCTGTTATCTATTCAGCATGTCACTAAATTCCTGGGATGGAAGTAAAAG
ACAATGCTGGCAACTGGGCTCTAATCTCCTAAAGATAGACAGCTCAAATGAATTGGGATTTATAGTAAAA
CAAGTGTCTTCCCAACCTGATAATTCATTTTGGATAGGCCTTTCTCGGCCCCAGACTGAAGTACCATGGC
TCTGGGAGGATGGATCAACATTCTCTTCTAACTTATTTCAGATCAGAACCACAGCTACCCAAGAAAACCC
ATCTCCAAATTGTGTATGGATTCACGTGTCAGTCATTTATGACCAACTGTGTAGTGTGCCCTCATATAGT
ATTTGTGAGAAGAAGTTTTCAATGTAAGAATTCTGCAGTCGACGGTACCGCGGGCCCGGGATCCACCGGA
TCTAGATAACTGATCATAATTC
