>Addgene plasmid #55025 | mCherry-Dectin1A-C-10 | addgene partial sequence | sequence record 158953 | mCherry-F 5'-ccccgtaatgcagaagaaga-3'
CGGATGTACCCCGAGGACGGCGCCCTGAAGGGCGAGATCAAGCAGAGGCTGAAGCTGAAGGACGGCGGCC
ACTACGACGCTGAGGTCAAGACCACCTACAAGGCCAAGAAGCCCGTGCAGCTGCCCGGCGCCTACAACGT
CAACATCAAGTTGGACATCACCTCCCACAACGAGGACTACACCATCGTGGAACAGTACGAACGCGCCGAG
GGCCGCCACTCCACCGGCGGCATGGACGAGCTGTACAAGTCCGGACTCAGATCTGGCAGCAGTGGAGGTG
AATATCATCCTGATTTAGAAAATTTGGATGAAGATGGATATACTCAATTACACTTCGACTCTCAAAGCAA
TACCAGGATAGCTGTTGTTTCAGAGAAAGGATCGTGTGCTGCATCTCCTCCTTGGCGCCTCATTGCTGTA
ATTTTGGGAATCCTATGCTTGGTAATACTGGTGATAGCTGTGGTCCTGGGTACCATGGCTATTTGGAGAT
CCAATTCAGGAAGCAACACATTGGAGAATGGCTACTTTCTATCAAGAAATAAAGAGAACCACAGTCAACC
CACACAATCATCTTTAGAAGACAGTGTGACTCCTACCAAAGCTGTCAAAACCACAGGGGTTCTTTCCAGC
CCTTGTCCTCCTAATTGGATTATATATGAGAAGAGCTGTTATCTATTCAGCATGTCACTAAATTCCTGGG
ATGGAAGTAAAAGACAATGCTGGCAACTGGGCTCTAATCTCCTAAAGATAGACAGCTCAAATGAATTGGG
ATTTATAGTAAAACAAGTGT
